>Addgene plasmid #132350 | PV565 | addgene full sequence | sequence record 257163 | Addgene NGS Result
GACCTACACCGAACTGAGATACCTACAGCGTGAGCTATGAGAAAGCGCCACGCTTCCCGAAGGGAGAAAG
GCGGACAGGTATCCGGTAAGCGGCAGGGTCGGAACAGGAGAGCGCACGAGGGAGCTTCCAGGGGGAAACG
CCTGGTATCTTTATAGTCCTGTCGGGTTTCGCCACCTCTGACTTGAGCGTCGATTTTTGTGATGCTCGTC
AGGGGGGCGGAGCCTATGGAAAAACGCCAGCAACGCGGCCTTTTTACGGTTCCTGGCCTTTTGCTGGCCT
TTTGCTCACATGTTCTTTCCTGCGTTATCCCCTGATTCTGTGGATAACCGTATTACCGCCTTTGAGTGAG
CTGATACCGCTCGCCGCAGCCGAACGACCGAGCGCAGCGAGTCAGTGAGCGAGGAAGCGGAAGAGCGCCC
AATACGCAAACCGCCTCTCCCCGCGCGTTGGCCGATTCATTAATGCAGCTGGCACGACAGGTTTCCCGAC
TGGAAAGCGGGCAGTGAGCGCAACGCAATTAATGTGAGTTAGCTCACTCATTAGGCACCCCAGGCTTTAC
ACTTTATGCTTCCGGCTCGTATGTTGTGTGGAATTGTGAGCGGATAACAATTTCACACAGGAAACAGCTA
TGACCATGATTACGCCAAGCTCGAAATTAACCCTCACTAAAGGGAACAAAAGCTGGAGCTCCACCGCGGT
GGCGGCCGCTCTAGAACTAGTCAGAACAAGTACCTCGGCGTGATCATCCAGTGCCTCGTGACCGAGACCA
AGACCTCCGTGTCCAGGCACATCTACTTCTTCTCCGCTCGCGGCAGGATCGACCCCCTCGTGTACCTCGA
CGAGTTCCTCAGGAACTCAGAGCCCGTGCTCAAGAGGGTGAACAGGACCGGCAACTCCTCCTCCAACAAG
CAGGAGTACCAGCTCCTCAAGGACAACCTCGTGAGGTCCTACAACAAGGCCCTCAAGAAGAACGCCCCCT
ACTCCATCTTCGCCATCAAGAACGGCCCCAAGTCCCACATCGGTAGGCACCTCATGACCTCCTTCCTCTC
AATGAAGGGCCTCACCGAGCTCACCAACGTGGTGGGCAACTGGTCCGACAAGAGGGCCCTGCAGGAATTC
GCGGCCGCAAAAAAAAGGATCACCCCCGCGTGTGCGGGAAAAACTGGTTGAGTTTAGCTTCTGTAACACT
ACTGCTGGGATCACCCCCGCGTGTGCGGGAAAAACAATTCGGTGCTTGCGGCTCGGTTTATAAGGTACGC
TCCACTCTTGTGATTAGTCAAGGTGGGACAAAACGTTTGCGTATTACCCAGCGCTTTGCTCCACCTACGG
ACTGCTGTTTGGGCTTCGTCGCGGTGCTTCGTATTGGGCCGTGGGCCATGTTTCTTATGGCCCTCTCTGT
GACGAAGTTTTTGGCACATACGCCGCTATGACTTTCTCTTTTACTTTTTTGCAAATATTCTCCGTCAACG
CGGCGCTGACACTGTGTCCTACTGTACATAGAAGGAAAAAAGGTATATAAAAAAATAATTTCTAAACACG
ACTTACTGCTAGTAGAAATTCGAATAGCATTTTAGCTTTTACAACTGGGCCTGGAAATTCTTTGGACACC
ACTATTTTACGACTTATCATCATCGTGTGTTAGAGCACAAGGAACTATACAAGCGAGGTTGCTTATTTAA
GCGGGATCATTATGTCAAGGATTCGATGGGGCTAACAAAAACAGCTGGAAACACAGCCAGATCTTTGATG
CCCCCTCGCTCAAAACTTGCATTCCTTGTACATGCGCTAACAAACAGAAGAAATCCCTTTTTACAATACA
ATTTTACTTTCCTATTCACCCTGCCATATATCATACAAAGTTGGCCAGGACATGCGCCCATGGCCACCAT
CTCTAACCCTAATGGTGCCATCAAACTGGCACCATGATGCCGGTTATCTCACTACCTTGCTGCAATACTG
ACACTCTGACAGCATGCCAATTTAGCTCAGCGATTACTGGTATCCTTCAGGGCCTGTTCGGTTGTACCGG
AATAAGCCAGGATTCATTCCAGCTCATCAAAATCTATATAAATTAGAGAAGTAATCCGGCTAGGAATTAA
TCCGGGGCTCTAATCCGGAACAACCGAACAGGGCCTCAAGCAATCTTGATTTTCTGGATCATAGACTGAG
GGTGCATTTTTCAGACTTTGGCATTGATTAATCTAGGTTCATCATTGTACTCTCAAAGCTTATCGATACC
GTCGACCTCGAGGGGGGGCCCGGTACCCAATTCGCCCTATAGTGAGTCGTATTACAATTCACTGGCCGTC
GTTTTACAACGTCGTGACTGGGAAAACCCTGGCGTTACCCAACTTAATCGCCTTGCAGCACATCCCCCTT
TCGCCAGCTGGCGTAATAGCGAAGAGGCCCGCACCGATCGCCCTTCCCAACAGTTGCGCAGCCTGAATGG
CGAATGGG
[124 nt withheld, positions 2459-2582]
C
[91 nt withheld, positions 2584-2674]
A
[49 nt withheld, positions 2676-2724]
CCTTTGACGTTGGAGTCCACGTTCTTT
[37 nt withheld, positions 2752-2788]
ACCCTATCTCGGTCTATTCTTTTGATTTATAAGGGATTTTGCCGATTTCGGCCTATTGGTTAAAAAATGA
GCTGATTTAACAAAAATTTAACGCGAATTTTAACAAAATATTAACGCTTACAATTTAGGTGGCACTTTTC
GGGGAAATGTGCGCGGAACCCCTATTTGTTTATTTTTCTAAATACATTCAAATATGTATCCGCTCATGAG
ACAATAACCCTGATAAATGCTTCAATAATATTGAAAAAGGAAGAGTATGAGTATTCAACATTTCCGTGTC
GCCCTTATTCCCTTTTTTGCGGCATTTTGCCTTCCTGTTTTTGCTCACCCAGAAACGCTGGTGAAAGTAA
AAGATGCTGAAGATCAGTTGGGTGCACGAGTGGGTTACATCGAACTGGATCTCAACAGCGGTAAGATCCT
TGAGAGTTTTCGCCCCGAAGAACGTTTTCCAATGATGAGCACTTTTAAAGTTCTGCTATGTGGCGCGGTA
TTATCCCGTATTGACGCCGGGCAAGAGCAACTCGGTCGCCGCATACACTATTCTCAGAATGACTTGGTTG
AGTACTCACCAGTCACAGAAAAGCATCTTACGGATGGCATGACAGTAAGAGAATTATGCAGTGCTGCCAT
AACCATGAGTGATAACACTGCGGCCAACTTACTTCTGACAACGATCGGAGGACCGAAGGAGCTAACCGCT
TTTTTGCACAACATGGGGGATCATGTAACTCGCCTTGATCGTTGGGAACCGGAGCTGAATGAAGCCATAC
CAAACGACGAGCGTGACACCACGATGCCTGTAGCAATGGCAACAACGTTGCGCAAACTATTAACTGGCGA
ACTACTTACTCTAGCTTCCCGGCAACAATTAATAGACTGGATGGAGGCGGATAAAGTTGCAGGACCACTT
CTGCGCTCGGCCCTTCCGGCTGGCTGGTTTATTGCTGATAAATCTGGAGCCGGTGAGCGTGGGTCTCGCG
GTATCATTGCAGCACTGGGGCCAGATGGTAAGCCCTCCCGTATCGTAGTTATCTACACGACGGGGAGTCA
GGCAACTATGGATGAACGAAATAGACAGATCGCTGAGATAGGTGCCTCACTGATTAAGCATTGGTAACTG
TCAGACCAAGTTTACTCATATATACTTTAGATTGATTTAAAACTTCATTTTTAATTTAAAAGGATCTAGG
TGAAGATCCTTTTTGATAATCTCATGACCAAAATCCCTTAACGTGAGTTTTCGTTCCACTGAGCGTCAGA
CCCCGTAGAAAAGATCAAAGGATCTTCTTGAGATCCTTTTTTTCTGCGCGTAATCTGCTGCTTGCAAACA
AAAAAACCACCGCTACCAGCGGTGGTTTGTTTGCCGGATCAAGAGCTACCAACTCTTTTTCCGAAGGTAA
CTGGCTTCAGCAGAGCGCAGATACCAAATACTGTTCTTCTAGTGTAGCCGTAGTTAGGCCACCACTTCAA
GAACTCTGTAGCACCGCCTACATACCTCGCTCTGCTAATCCTGTTACCAGTGGCTGCTGCCAGTGGCGAT
AAGTCGTGTCTTACCGGGTTGGACTCAAGACGATAGTTACCGGATAAGGCGCAGCGGTCGGGCTGAACGG
GGGGTTCGTGCACACAGCCCAGCTTGGAGCGAAC
Features (pLannotate 1.2.2; 14 found; start..end, strand, type, name):
    415..507     +  CDS            lacI (fragment): lac repressor; lacI; The lac repressor binds to the lac operator to inhibit transcription in E. coli. This inhibition can be relieved by adding lactose or isopropyl-β-D-thiogalactopyranoside (IPTG).
    520..541     +  protein_bind   CAP binding site: CAP binding activates transcription in the presence of cAMP. E. coli catabolite activator protein
    556..586     +  promoter       lac promoter: promoter for the E. coli lac operon
    594..610     +  protein_bind   lac operator: The lac repressor binds to the lac operator to inhibit transcription in E. coli. This inhibition can be relieved by adding lactose or isopropyl-β-D-thiogalactopyranoside (IPTG). lac repressor encoded by lacI
    655..673     +  promoter       T3 promoter: promoter for bacteriophage T3 RNA polymerase
    686..721     +  misc_feature   MCS (fragment): pBluescript multiple cloning site
    722..1108    +  CDS            FLP1 (fragment): FLP_YEAST - Experimental evidence at protein level: Swiss-Prot protein existence level 1. Part of the plasmid amplification system, which corrects any decrease in copy number caused by a rare missegregation event. Catalyzes the recombination between the large inverted repetitions of the 2-micron plasmid during plasmid replication. This recombination event changes the direction of one of the two replication forks in the bidirectionally replicating molecule, effectively resulting in multiple rounds of replication from a single initiation event. Binds specifically to the FLP recognition target (F
   2226..2267    +  misc_feature   MCS (fragment): pBluescript multiple cloning site
   2276..2294    -  promoter       T7 promoter: promoter for bacteriophage T7 RNA polymerase
   2297..2454    +  CDS            lacZα (fragment): LacZα fragment of β-galactosidase; lacZ fragment
   2459..2887    +  rep_origin     f1 ori (sequence partly withheld): f1 bacteriophage origin of replication; arrow indicates direction of (+) strand synthesis
   2940..3044    +  promoter       AmpR promoter: bla
   3045..3905    +  CDS            AmpR: β-lactamase; bla; confers resistance to ampicillin, carbenicillin, and related antibiotics
   4076..232     +  rep_origin     ori (across the origin): high-copy-number ColE1/pMB1/pBR322/pUC origin of replication
