[The description below was written by a language model from this plasmid's Addgene catalogue record and pLannotate feature annotations shown in this document.]
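Description:
PV565 is a 4.4 kb plant expression plasmid built on the PHP66813 backbone. It carries a synthetic cassette for producing a CRISPR RNA (crRNA2) that directs the Streptococcus thermophilus type I-E Cascade complex (SthCascade) to the promoter of the R gene in Zea mays. The catalogue entry ties it to work repurposing type I-E CRISPR-Cascade for gene activation in plants. In that setting, a plasmid like this supplies only the targeting RNA, and the Cascade proteins and any activation domain would have to come from other constructs.

The annotated features are almost entirely those of a pBluescript-type cloning vector. They include a high-copy ColE1/pUC origin for replication in E. coli, an ampicillin resistance gene (β-lactamase) with its own promoter, and an f1 origin for single-stranded DNA production. There are also remnants of the lac region: a lacI fragment, CAP binding site, lac promoter and operator, and a lacZα fragment. T3 and T7 phage promoters flank two fragments of the multiple cloning site.

The insert lies between these MCS fragments, and most of it is unannotated. The only feature called there is a partial match to yeast FLP1 recombinase coding sequence at the 5′ end, whose role is not explained and which may be residual or spacer sequence from the parent vector. The record does not state the promoter or terminator driving crRNA expression in maize, the repeat-spacer arrangement, or the spacer sequence itself (listed as unknown). No plant selectable marker or T-DNA borders are annotated.
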