Addgene plasmid #132350: PV565
Purpose: SthCascade R promoter targeting crRNA2 expression cassette for Zea mays
Depositing lab: Joshua Young. Depositing organization: Corteva Agriscience. Publication: The repurposing of type I-E CRISPR-Cascade for gene activation in plants. Young JK, Gasior SL, Jones S, Wang L, Navarro P, Vickroy B, Barrangou R. Commun Biol. 2019 Oct 18;2:383. doi: 10.1038/s42003-019-0637-6. eCollection 2019. PubMed 31646186.
Backbone
  Vector backbone: PHP66813
  Vector type: Plant Expression
Growth in bacteria
  Bacterial resistance: Ampicillin, 100 μg/mL
  Growth temperature: 37°C
  Growth strain: DH5alpha
  Copy number: High Copy
Gene/Insert
  Gene/Insert name: SthCascade R promoter targeting crRNA2
  gRNA/shRNA sequence: unknown
  Species: Synthetic
  Cloning method: Restriction Enzyme; 5′ cloning site Unknown (unknown if destroyed); 3′ cloning site Unknown (unknown if destroyed)
Terms and licenses: Academic/Nonprofit Terms; Industry Terms: Not Available to Industry
How to cite: PV565 was a gift from Joshua Young (Addgene plasmid # 132350 ; http://n2t.net/addgene:132350 ; RRID:Addgene_132350)
